LOCUS       Exported 8327 bp ds-DNA circular SYN 12-MAY-2021
DEFINITION  Expresses full-length Tripeptidyl-peptidase 1 precursor ectodomain
            in mammalian cells. C-terminal rat Cd4d3+4 tag, biotinylation
            sequence and His tag..
ACCESSION   .
VERSION     .
KEYWORDS    TPP1-bio-His
SOURCE      synthetic DNA construct
  ORGANISM  synthetic DNA construct
REFERENCE   1 (bases 1 to 8327)
  AUTHORS   Sun Y, Vandenbriele C, Kauskot A, Verhamme P, Hoylaerts MF, Wright
            GJ
  TITLE     A human platelet receptor protein microarray identifies
            FcepsilonR1alpha as an activating PEAR1 ligand.
  JOURNAL   Mol Cell Proteomics. 2015 Feb 23. pii: mcp.M114.046946.
  PUBMED    25713122
REFERENCE   2 (bases 1 to 8327)
  AUTHORS   .
  TITLE     Direct Submission
  JOURNAL   Exported May 12, 2021 from SnapGene Server 1.1.58
            http://www.snapgene.com
FEATURES             Location/Qualifiers
     source          1..8327
                     /organism="synthetic DNA construct"
                     /mol_type="other DNA"
     CDS             644..661
                     /codon_start=1
                     /product="6xHis affinity tag"
                     /label=6xHis
                     /translation="HHHHHH"
     polyA_signal    713..768
                     /label=-beta-globin poly(A) signal
                     /note="rabbit beta-globin polyadenylation signal (Gil and
                     Proudfoot, 1987)"
     primer_bind     complement(767..786)
                     /label=rbglobpA-R
                     /note="Rabbit beta-globin polyA, reverse primer. Also
                     called rb-glob-pA-term-R"
     primer_bind     complement(3004..3022)
                     /label=pBRforEco
                     /note="pBR322 vectors, upsteam of EcoRI site, forward
                     primer"
     promoter        3090..3194
                     /gene="bla"
                     /label=AmpR promoter
     CDS             3195..4055
                     /codon_start=1
                     /gene="bla"
                     /product="beta-lactamase"
                     /label=AmpR
                     /note="confers resistance to ampicillin, carbenicillin, and
                     related antibiotics"
                     /translation="MSIQHFRVALIPFFAAFCLPVFAHPETLVKVKDAEDQLGARVGYI
                     ELDLNSGKILESFRPEERFPMMSTFKVLLCGAVLSRVDAGQEQLGRRIHYSQNDLVEYS
                     PVTEKHLTDGMTVRELCSAAITMSDNTAANLLLTTIGGPKELTAFLHNMGDHVTRLDRW
                     EPELNEAIPNDERDTTMPAAMATTLRKLLTGELLTLASRQQLIDWMEADKVAGPLLRSA
                     LPAGWFIADKSGAGERGSRGIIAALGPDGKPSRIVVIYTTGSQATMDERNRQIAEIGAS
                     LIKHW"
     primer_bind     complement(3413..3432)
                     /label=Amp-R
                     /note="Ampicillin resistance gene, reverse primer"
     rep_origin      4226..4814
                     /direction=RIGHT
                     /label=ori
                     /note="high-copy-number ColE1/pMB1/pBR322/pUC origin of
                     replication"
     primer_bind     4715..4734
                     /label=pBR322ori-F
                     /note="pBR322 origin, forward primer"
     primer_bind     4968..4985
                     /label=L4440
                     /note="L4440 vector, forward primer"
     protein_bind    5102..5123
                     /label=CAP binding site
                     /bound_moiety="E. coli catabolite activator protein"
                     /note="CAP binding activates transcription in the presence
                     of cAMP."
     promoter        5138..5168
                     /label=lac promoter
                     /note="promoter for the E. coli lac operon"
     protein_bind    5176..5192
                     /label=lac operator
                     /bound_moiety="lac repressor encoded by lacI"
                     /note="The lac repressor binds to the lac operator to
                     inhibit transcription in E. coli. This inhibition can be
                     relieved by adding lactose or
                     isopropyl-beta-D-thiogalactopyranoside (IPTG)."
     primer_bind     5181..5203
                     /label=M13/pUC Reverse
                     /note="In lacZ gene"
     primer_bind     5200..5216
                     /label=M13 rev
                     /note="common sequencing primer, one of multiple similar
                     variants"
     primer_bind     5200..5216
                     /label=M13 Reverse
                     /note="In lacZ gene. Also called M13-rev"
     enhancer        5487..5866
                     /label=CMV enhancer
                     /note="human cytomegalovirus immediate early enhancer"
     promoter        5867..6070
                     /label=CMV promoter
                     /note="human cytomegalovirus (CMV) immediate early
                     promoter"
     primer_bind     6021..6041
                     /label=CMV-F
                     /note="Human CMV immediate early promoter, forward primer"
     primer_bind     6067..6091
                     /label=LNCX
                     /note="Human CMV promoter, forward primer"
     primer_bind     6572..6591
                     /label=pMT2-F
                     /note="Synthetic intron, forward primer"
     regulatory      6625..6634
                     /regulatory_class="other"
                     /note="vertebrate consensus sequence for strong initiation
                     of translation (Kozak, 1987)"
ORIGIN
        1 gtcgacctcc atcacggcct ataagagtga gggggagtca gcggagttct ccttcccact
       61 caaccttgga gaggaaagcc tgcagggaga gttgagatgg aaggcagaga aggctccttc
      121 ttcccagtcc tggatcacct tctccctaaa gaaccaaaag gtgtctgtgc agaagtctac
      181 tagcaacccc aagttccagc tgtccgaaac gctcccactc acccttcaga taccccaggt
      241 ctcccttcag tttgctggtt ctggcaacct gaccctgact ctggacagag ggatactgta
      301 tcaggaagtg aacctggtgg tgatgaaagt gactcagccc gacagcaaca ctttgacctg
      361 tgaggtgatg ggacccacct cacccaagat gagactgatc ttgaagcagg agaatcagga
      421 ggccagggtc tccaggcagg agaaagtgat tcaagtgcag gcccctgaag caggggtgtg
      481 gcaatgtcta ctgagtgaag gtgaagaggt caagatggac tccaagatcc aggttttatc
      541 caaagggttg aattccggca gcctgcacca catcctggac gcccagaaga tgctgtggaa
      601 ccacagggac aggaacctgc ctcctctggc ccctctgggc ccccaccacc atcaccacca
      661 ttgagtctag acacgtgatt aattaaggat cccccgacct cgacctctgg ctaataaagg
      721 aaatttattt tcattgcaat agtgtgttgg aattttttgt gtctctcact cggaaggaca
      781 tatgggaggg caaatcattt ggtcgagatc cctcggagat ctctagctag aggatcgatc
      841 cccgccccgg acgaactaaa cctgactacg acatctctgc cccttcttcg cggggcagtg
      901 catgtaatcc cttcagttgg ttggtacaac ttgccaactg ggccctgttc cacatgtgac
      961 acgggggggg accaaacaca aaggggttct ctgactgtag ttgacatcct tataaatgga
     1021 tgtgcacatt tgccaacact gagtggcttt catcctggag cagactttgc agtctgtgga
     1081 ctgcaacaca acattgcctt tatgtgtaac tcttggctga agctcttaca ccaatgctgg
     1141 gggacatgta cctcccaggg gcccaggaag actacgggag gctacaccaa cgtcaatcag
     1201 aggggcctgt gtagctaccg ataagcggac cctcaagagg gcattagcaa tagtgtttat
     1261 aaggccccct tgttaaccct aaacgggtag catatgcttc ccgggtagta gtatatacta
     1321 tccagactaa ccctaattca atagcatatg ttacccaacg ggaagcatat gctatcgaat
     1381 tagggttagt aaaagggtcc taaggaacag cgatatctcc caccccatga gctgtcacgg
     1441 ttttatttac atggggtcag gattccacga gggtagtgaa ccattttagt cacaagggca
     1501 gtggctgaag atcaaggagc gggcagtgaa ctctcctgaa tcttcgcctg cttcttcatt
     1561 ctccttcgtt tagctaatag aataactgct gagttgtgaa cagtaaggtg tatgtgaggt
     1621 gctcgaaaac aaggtttcag gtgacgcccc cagaataaaa tttggacggg gggttcagtg
     1681 gtggcattgt gctatgacac caatataacc ctcacaaacc ccttgggcaa taaatactag
     1741 tgtaggaatg aaacattctg aatatcttta acaatagaaa tccatggggt ggggacaagc
     1801 cgtaaagact ggatgtccat ctcacacgaa tttatggcta tgggcaacac ataatcctag
     1861 tgcaatatga tactggggtt attaagatgt gtcccaggca gggaccaaga caggtgaacc
     1921 atgttgttac actctatttg taacaagggg aaagagagtg gacgccgaca gcagcggact
     1981 ccactggttg tctctaacac ccccgaaaat taaacggggc tccacgccaa tggggcccat
     2041 aaacaaagac aagtggccac tctttttttt gaaattgtgg agtgggggca cgcgtcagcc
     2101 cccacacgcc gccctgcggt tttggactgt aaaataaggg tgtaataact tggctgattg
     2161 taaccccgct aaccactgcg gtcaaaccac ttgcccacaa aaccactaat ggcaccccgg
     2221 ggaatacctg cataagtagg tgggcgggcc aagatagggg cgcgattgct gcgatctgga
     2281 ggacaaatta cacacacttg cgcctgagcg ccaagcacag ggttgttggt cctcatattc
     2341 acgaggtcgc tgagagcacg gtgggctaat gttgccatgg gtagcatata ctacccaaat
     2401 atctggatag catatgctat cctaatctat atctgggtag cataggctat cctaatctat
     2461 atctgggtag catatgctat cctaatctat atctgggtag tatatgctat cctaatttat
     2521 atctgggtag cataggctat cctaatctat atctgggtag catatgctat cctaatctat
     2581 atctgggtag tatatgctat cctaatctgt atccgggtag catatgctat cctaatagag
     2641 attagggtag tatatgctat cctaatttat atctgggtag catatactac ccaaatatct
     2701 ggatagcata tgctatccta atctatatct gggtagcata tgctatccta atctatatct
     2761 gggtagcata ggctatccta atctatatct gggtagcata tgctatccta atctatatct
     2821 gggtagtata tgctatccta atttatatct gggtagcata ggctatccta atctatatct
     2881 gggtagcata tgctatccta atctatatct gggtagtata tgctatccta atctgtatcc
     2941 gggtagcata tgctatcctc atgataagct gtcaaacatg agaattttct tgaagacgaa
     3001 agggcctcgt gatacgccta tttttatagg ttaatgtcat gataataatg gtttcttaga
     3061 cgtcaggtgg cacttttcgg ggaaatgtgc gcggaacccc tatttgttta tttttctaaa
     3121 tacattcaaa tatgtatccg ctcatgagac aataaccctg ataaatgctt caataatatt
     3181 gaaaaaggaa gagtatgagt attcaacatt tccgtgtcgc ccttattccc ttttttgcgg
     3241 cattttgcct tcctgttttt gctcacccag aaacgctggt gaaagtaaaa gatgctgaag
     3301 atcagttggg tgcacgagtg ggttacatcg aactggatct caacagcggt aagatccttg
     3361 agagttttcg ccccgaagaa cgttttccaa tgatgagcac ttttaaagtt ctgctatgtg
     3421 gcgcggtatt atcccgtgtt gacgccgggc aagagcaact cggtcgccgc atacactatt
     3481 ctcagaatga cttggttgag tactcaccag tcacagaaaa gcatcttacg gatggcatga
     3541 cagtaagaga attatgcagt gctgccataa ccatgagtga taacactgcg gccaacttac
     3601 ttctgacaac gatcggagga ccgaaggagc taaccgcttt tttgcacaac atgggggatc
     3661 atgtaactcg ccttgatcgt tgggaaccgg agctgaatga agccatacca aacgacgagc
     3721 gtgacaccac gatgcctgca gcaatggcaa caacgttgcg caaactatta actggcgaac
     3781 tacttactct agcttcccgg caacaattaa tagactggat ggaggcggat aaagttgcag
     3841 gaccacttct gcgctcggcc cttccggctg gctggtttat tgctgataaa tctggagccg
     3901 gtgagcgtgg gtctcgcggt atcattgcag cactggggcc agatggtaag ccctcccgta
     3961 tcgtagttat ctacacgacg gggagtcagg caactatgga tgaacgaaat agacagatcg
     4021 ctgagatagg tgcctcactg attaagcatt ggtaactgtc agaccaagtt tactcatata
     4081 tactttagat tgatttaaaa cttcattttt aatttaaaag gatctaggtg aagatccttt
     4141 ttgataatct catgaccaaa atcccttaac gtgagttttc gttccactga gcgtcagacc
     4201 ccgtagaaaa gatcaaagga tcttcttgag atcctttttt tctgcgcgta atctgctgct
     4261 tgcaaacaaa aaaaccaccg ctaccagcgg tggtttgttt gccggatcaa gagctaccaa
     4321 ctctttttcc gaaggtaact ggcttcagca gagcgcagat accaaatact gttcttctag
     4381 tgtagccgta gttaggccac cacttcaaga actctgtagc accgcctaca tacctcgctc
     4441 tgctaatcct gttaccagtg gctgctgcca gtggcgataa gtcgtgtctt accgggttgg
     4501 actcaagacg atagttaccg gataaggcgc agcggtcggg ctgaacgggg ggttcgtgca
     4561 cacagcccag cttggagcga acgacctaca ccgaactgag atacctacag cgtgagctat
     4621 gagaaagcgc cacgcttccc gaagggagaa aggcggacag gtatccggta agcggcaggg
     4681 tcggaacagg agagcgcacg agggagcttc cagggggaaa cgcctggtat ctttatagtc
     4741 ctgtcgggtt tcgccacctc tgacttgagc gtcgattttt gtgatgctcg tcaggggggc
     4801 ggagcctatg gaaaaacgcc agcaacgcgg cctttttacg gttcctggcc ttttgctggc
     4861 cttttgctca catgttcttt cctgcgttat cccctgattc tgtggataac cgtattaccg
     4921 cctttgagtg agctgatacc gctcgccgca gccgaacgac cgagcgcagc gagtcagtga
     4981 gcgaggaagc ggaagagcgc ccaatacgca aaccgcctct ccccgcgcgt tggccgattc
     5041 attaatgcag ctggcacgac aggtttcccg actggaaagc gggcagtgag cgcaacgcaa
     5101 ttaatgtgag ttagctcact cattaggcac cccaggcttt acactttatg cttccggctc
     5161 gtatgttgtg tggaattgtg agcggataac aatttcacac aggaaacagc tatgaccatg
     5221 attacgccaa gctctagcta gaggtcgacc aattctcatg tttgacagct tatcatcgca
     5281 gatccgggca acgttgttgc cattgctgca ggcgcagaac tggtaggtat ggaagatcta
     5341 tacattgaat caatattggc aattagccat attagtcatt ggttatatag cataaatcaa
     5401 tattggctat tggccattgc atacgttgta tctatatcat aatatgtaca tttatattgg
     5461 ctcatgtcca atatgaccgc catgttgaca ttgattattg actagttatt aatagtaatc
     5521 aattacgggg tcattagttc atagcccata tatggagttc cgcgttacat aacttacggt
     5581 aaatggcccg cctggctgac cgcccaacga cccccgccca ttgacgtcaa taatgacgta
     5641 tgttcccata gtaacgccaa tagggacttt ccattgacgt caatgggtgg agtatttacg
     5701 gtaaactgcc cacttggcag tacatcaagt gtatcatatg ccaagtccgc cccctattga
     5761 cgtcaatgac ggtaaatggc ccgcctggca ttatgcccag tacatgacct tacgggactt
     5821 tcctacttgg cagtacatct acgtattagt catcgctatt accatggtga tgcggttttg
     5881 gcagtacacc aatgggcgtg gatagcggtt tgactcacgg ggatttccaa gtctccaccc
     5941 cattgacgtc aatgggagtt tgttttggca ccaaaatcaa cgggactttc caaaatgtcg
     6001 taataacccc gccccgttga cgcaaatggg cggtaggcgt gtacggtggg aggtctatat
     6061 aagcagagct cgtttagtga accgtcagat cctcactctc ttccgcatcg ctgtctgcga
     6121 gggccagctg ttgggctcgc ggttgaggac aaactcttcg cggtctttcc agtactcttg
     6181 gatcggaaac ccgtcggcct ccgaacggta ctccgccacc gagggacctg agcgagtccg
     6241 catcgaccgg atcggaaaac ctctcgagaa aggcgtctaa ccagtcacag tcgcaaggta
     6301 ggctgagcac cgtggcgggc ggcagcgggt ggcggtcggg gttgtttctg gcggaggtgc
     6361 tgctgatgat gtaattaaag taggcggtct tgagacggcg gatggtcgag gtgaggtgtg
     6421 gcaggcttga gatccagctg ttggggtgag tactccctct caaaagcggg cattacttct
     6481 gcgctaagat tgtcagtttc caaaaacgag gaggatttga tattcacctg gcccgatctg
     6541 gccatacact tgagtgacaa tgacatccac tttgcctttc tctccacagg tgtccactcc
     6601 caggtccaag tttaaactgc ggccgccacc atgggactgc aggcctgcct gctgggcctg
     6661 ttcgccctga tcctgagcgg caagtgcagc tacagccccg agcccgacca gagaagaacc
     6721 ctgccccctg gctgggtctc actgggcaga gccgaccccg aggaagaact gagcctgacc
     6781 ttcgccctgc ggcagcagaa cgtggagcgg ctgtctgaac tggtccaggc cgtgagcgat
     6841 cccagcagcc cccagtacgg caagtacctg accctggaaa acgtggccga cctcgtgcgg
     6901 cctagccctc tgaccctgca caccgtgcag aaatggctgc tggccgctgg cgcccagaaa
     6961 tgccacagcg tgatcaccca ggactttctg acctgttggc tgtccatccg gcaggccgaa
     7021 ctgctgctgc ctggcgccga gtttcaccac tacgtgggcg gacccaccga gacacacgtc
     7081 gtgagaagcc cccaccccta tcagctgcct caggccctgg cccctcacgt ggattttgtg
     7141 ggcggcctgc acagattccc ccccacctcc agcctgagac agaggcccga gcctcaggtc
     7201 accggcacag tgggactgca cctgggcgtg acacccagcg tgatccggaa gcggtacaac
     7261 ctgaccagcc aggatgtggg cagcggcacc agcaacaaca gccaggcctg cgcccagttc
     7321 ctggaacagt acttccacga cagcgacctg gcccagttca tgcggctgtt cggcggcaat
     7381 ttcgcacacc aggccagcgt ggccagagtc gtgggccagc agggaagagg cagagccggc
     7441 atcgaggcca gcctggacgt gcagtacctg atgagcgctg gcgccaacat cagcacctgg
     7501 gtgtacagca gccctggcag acacgagggc caggaaccct tcctgcagtg gctgatgctg
     7561 ctgtccaacg agagcgccct gccccacgtg cacacagtgt cctacggcga cgacgaggat
     7621 agcctgagca gcgcctacat ccagagagtg aacaccgagc tgatgaaagc cgctgccaga
     7681 ggactgaccc tgctgttcgc cagcggagat agcggagccg gctgttggag cgtgtccggc
     7741 agacaccagt tcagacccac cttccccgcc agcagccctt acgtgaccac cgtgggcggc
     7801 acaagcttcc aggaaccttt tctgatcacc aacgagatcg tggactacat ctctggcggc
     7861 ggattcagca acgtgttccc cagacccagc taccaggaag aggccgtcac caagtttctg
     7921 agcagctccc cccatctgcc ccccagcagc tacttcaacg ccagcggcag agcctatcct
     7981 gatgtggccg ccctgagcga cggctactgg gtggtgtcca acagagtgcc catcccctgg
     8041 gtgtccggca ccagcgccag cacacccgtg tttggcggca tcctgagcct gatcaacgag
     8101 caccggatcc tgtctggcag accccccctg ggcttcctga acccccggct gtatcagcag
     8161 cacggcgctg gcctgttcga tgtgacccgg ggctgccacg agagctgcct ggacgaggaa
     8221 gtggagggcc agggcttttg tagcggccca ggctgggatc ctgtgaccgg ctggggcacc
     8281 cctaatttcc ccgccctgct gaaaaccctg ctgaaccctg gcgcgcc
//
