[The description below was written by a language model from this plasmid's Addgene catalogue record and the feature table of its GenBank file.]
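Description:
TPP1-bio-His is an 8,327 bp mammalian expression plasmid built on the pTT3 backbone, designed to produce human tripeptidyl-peptidase 1 (TPP1, also known as CLN2) as a soluble, tagged recombinant protein. It is maintained in E. coli through a high-copy ColE1/pUC-type origin and selected with ampicillin via the bla (beta-lactamase) gene. A remnant lac promoter/operator region with a CAP binding site is also annotated in the bacterial portion of the backbone.

The insert is a chemically synthesised sequence of about 1.7 kb, described as the full-length TPP1 precursor ectodomain and cloned between NotI and AscI sites that remain intact. Transcription is driven by the human CMV immediate-early enhancer and promoter. A primer site annotated as lying in a synthetic intron sits downstream of the promoter, and a Kozak consensus sequence precedes the start of the coding region. The rabbit beta-globin polyadenylation signal terminates the transcript. The backbone supplies a C-terminal cassette fused in frame to the insert, consisting of rat CD4 domains 3 and 4, a peptide substrate for enzymatic biotinylation, a linker and a 6xHis tag. In the feature table only the 6xHis tag is annotated. The TPP1 coding sequence, the CD4 domains and the biotinylation sequence are not marked, and the open reading frame evidently spans the numbering origin of the circular map.

This tag combination allows the protein to be purified by metal affinity through the His tag. It can also be captured in an oriented way on streptavidin surfaces once biotinylated, and the CD4 portion provides a common handle shared across constructs of this design. The associated publication describes a human platelet receptor protein microarray used to screen for extracellular receptor-ligand interactions, which suggests the plasmid belongs to a library made for that work.
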