Addgene plasmid #52090: TPP1-bio-His
Purpose: Expresses full-length Tripeptidyl-peptidase 1 precursor ectodomain in mammalian cells. C-terminal rat Cd4d3+4 tag, biotinylation sequence and His tag.
Depositing lab: Gavin Wright. Depositing organization: Wellcome Sanger Institute. Publication: A human platelet receptor protein microarray identifies FcepsilonR1alpha as an activating PEAR1 ligand. Sun Y, Vandenbriele C, Kauskot A, Verhamme P, Hoylaerts MF, Wright GJ. Mol Cell Proteomics. 2015 Feb 23. pii: mcp.M114.046946. 10.1074/mcp.M114.046946 PubMed 25713122.
Backbone
  Vector backbone: pTT3
  Backbone manufacturer: Yves Durocher, NRC
  Backbone size w/o insert (bp): 6618
  Total vector size (bp): 8327
  Modifications to backbone: Rat CD4 d3+4, enzymatic biotinylation sequence, linker and His tag (CD4d3+4-BioLHis).
  Vector type: Mammalian Expression
Growth in bacteria
  Bacterial resistance: Ampicillin, 100 μg/mL
  Growth temperature: 37°C
  Growth strain: Top10
  Copy number: High Copy
Gene/Insert
  Gene/Insert name: TPP1 (alt name: Tripeptidyl-peptidase 1 precursor)
  Species: H. sapiens (human)
  Insert size (bp): 1709
  Entrez Gene: TPP1 (a.k.a. CLN2, GIG1, LPIC, SCAR7, TPP-1)
  Promoter: CMV
  Tag / fusion protein: rat CD4 d3+4 (C terminal on backbone); enzymatic biotinylation sequence (C terminal on backbone); His tag (C terminal on backbone)
  Cloning method: Restriction Enzyme; 5′ cloning site NotI (not destroyed); 3′ cloning site AscI (not destroyed)
  Sequencing primers: 5′ CMV-fwd
Resource information
  A portion of this plasmid was derived from a plasmid made by: Insert was chemically synthesised.
Terms and licenses: Academic/Nonprofit Terms; Industry Terms: Not Available to Industry
Depositor comments: Article ref 150
How to cite: TPP1-bio-His was a gift from Gavin Wright (Addgene plasmid # 52090 ; http://n2t.net/addgene:52090 ; RRID:Addgene_52090)
