>Addgene plasmid #52090 | TPP1-bio-His | addgene partial sequence | sequence record 93796 | pMT2-F 5'-TTGCCTTTCTCTCCACAGGT-3'
ACTGCGGCCGCCACCATGGGACTGCAGGCCTGCCTGCTGGGCCTGTTCGCCCTGATCCTGAGCGGCAAGT
GCAGCTACAGCCCCGAGCCCGACCAGAGAAGAACCCTGCCCCCTGGCTGGGTCTCACTGGGCAGAGCCGA
CCCCGAGGAAGAACTGAGCCTGACCTTCGCCCTGCGGCAGCAGAACGTGGAGCGGCTGTCTGAACTGGTC
CAGGCCGTGAGCGATCCCAGCAGCCCCCAGTACGGCAAGTACCTGACCCTGGAAAACGTGGCCGACCTCG
TGCGGCCTAGCCCTCTGACCCTGCACACCGTGCAGAAATGGCTGCTGGCCGCTGGCGCCCAGAAATGCCA
CAGCGTGATCACCCAGGACTTTCTGACCTGTTGGCTGTCCATCCGGCAGGCCGAACTGCTGCTGCCTGGC
GCCGAGTTTCACCACTACGTGGGCGGACCCACCGAGACACACGTCGTGAGAAGCCCCCACCCCTATCAGC
TGCCTCAGGCCCTGGCCCCTCACGTGGATTTTGTGGGCGGCCTGCACAGATTCCCCCCCACCTCCAGCCT
GAGACAGAGGCCCGAGCCTCAGGTCACCGGCACAGTGGGACTGCACCTGGGCGTGACACCCAGCGTGATC
CGGAAGCGGTACAACCTGACCAGCCAGGATGTGGGCAGCGGCACCAGCAACAACAGCCAGGCCTGCGCCC
AGTTCCTGGAACAGTACTTCCACGACAGCGACCTGGCCCAGTTCATGCGGCTGTTCGGCGGCAATTTCGC
ACACCAGGCCAGCGTGGCCAGAGTCGTGGGCCAGCAGGGAAGAGGCAGAGCCGGCATCGAGGCCAGCCTG
GACGTGCAGTACCTGATGAGCGCTGGCGCCAACATCAGCACCTGGGTGTACAGCAGC
