>Addgene plasmid #52090 | TPP1-bio-His | addgene partial sequence | sequence record 93861 | rb_glob_PA_term-R 5'-CCCATATGTCCTTCCGAGTG-3'
AATAAATTTCCTTTATTAGCCAGAGGTCGAGGTCGGGGGATCCTTAATTAATCACGTGTCTAGACTCAAT
GGTGGTGATGGTGGTGGGGGCCCAGAGGGGCCAGAGGAGGCAGGTTCCTGTCCCTGTGGTTCCACAGCAT
CTTCTGGGCGTCCAGGATGTGGTGCAGGCTGCCGGAATTCAACCCTTTGGATAAAACCTGGATCTTGGAG
TCCATCTTGACCTCTTCACCTTCACTCAGTAGACATTGCCACACCCCTGCTTCAGGGGCCTGCACTTGAA
TCACTTTCTCCTGCCTGGAGACCCTGGCCTCCTGATTCTCCTGCTTCAAGATCAGTCTCATCTTGGGTGA
GGTGGGTCCCATCACCTCACAGGTCAAAGTGTTGCTGTCGGGCTGAGTCACTTTCATCACCACCAGGTTC
ACTTCCTGATACAGTATCCCTCTGTCCAGAGTCAGGGTCAGGTTGCCAGAACCAGCAAACTGAAGGGAGA
CCTGGGGTATCTGAAGGGTGAGTGGGAGCGTTTCGGACAGCTGGAACTTGGGGTTGCTAGTAGACTTCTG
CACAGACACCTTTTGGTTCTTTAGGGAGAAGGTGATCCAGGACTGGGAAGAAGGAGCCTTCTCTGCCTTC
CATCTCAACTCTCCCTGCAGGCTTTCCTCTCCAAGGTTGAGTGGGAAGGAGAACTCCGCTGACTCCCCCT
CACTCTTATAGGCCGTGATGGAGGTCGACGGCGCGCCAGGGTTCAGCAGGGTT
